Addgene plasmid #28037: pTGV-Tet SMR5970
Purpose: (Empty Backbone)
Depositing lab: Susan Rosenberg. Depositing organization: Baylor College of Medicine. Publication: The TGV transgenic vectors for single-copy gene expression from the Escherichia coli chromosome. Gumbiner-Russo LM, Lombardo MJ, Ponder RG, Rosenberg SM. Gene. 2001 Jul 25. 273(1):97-104. 10.1016/S0378-1119(01)00565-0 PubMed 11483365.
Backbone
  Vector backbone: n/a
  Backbone size (bp): 8136
  Vector type: Bacterial Expression
Growth in bacteria
  Bacterial resistance: Tetracycline, 10 μg/mL
  Growth temperature: 37°C
  Growth strain: DH5alpha
  Copy number: Unknown
Gene/Insert
  Gene/Insert name: None
  Cloning method: Restriction Enzyme
  Sequencing primers: 5′ n/a
Terms and licenses: Academic/Nonprofit Terms; Industry Terms: Not Available to Industry
Depositor comments: A single nucleotide deletion was detected in Addgene's quality control sequence compared to the depositing scientist's sequence at bp# 3929. The depositing scientist says this deletion has no impact on the function of the plasmid.
How to cite: pTGV-Tet SMR5970 was a gift from Susan Rosenberg (Addgene plasmid # 28037 ; http://n2t.net/addgene:28037 ; RRID:Addgene_28037)
