[The description below was written by a language model from this plasmid's Addgene catalogue record and pLannotate feature annotations shown in this document.]
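Description:
pTGV-Tet SMR5970 is an 8,136 bp empty bacterial expression backbone from the TGV family of transgenic vectors, which the associated publication title describes as tools for single-copy gene expression from the Escherichia coli chromosome. It is propagated as a plasmid in E. coli using a ColE1/pMB1-type origin; a fragment of the pBR322 bom region lies nearby. The catalogue lists tetracycline as the selection, conferred by a tetA efflux gene with its own tet promoter. The feature table also shows a β-lactamase (AmpR) gene with its promoter in the plasmid backbone. Copy number is recorded as unknown, and no parental backbone is named.

The functional core is a cassette embedded in E. coli K-12 chromosomal sequence. On one side lie a ybhJ fragment, a partial naRNA4 match and ybhC; on the other lie ybhB, bioA and the start of bioB. Between these flanks sit the tetA marker and a lac regulatory region, consisting of a short lacI remnant, the CAP binding site, the lac promoter and the lac operator, followed by an SP6 promoter. A short hit to the RSF origin between tetA and the lac region is only a fragment and is unlikely to be a working replicon. This layout suggests that a gene cloned by restriction enzymes downstream of the lac promoter would be carried, together with tetracycline resistance, into the ybhC–ybhB/bio region by homologous recombination, leaving the origin and AmpR behind, although the record does not spell out the integration mechanism or the cloning sites. Only a lacI fragment is annotated, so lac repression would depend on the host. The depositor notes a single-nucleotide deletion found in quality-control sequencing, reported to have no functional effect.
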