Features (pLannotate 1.2.2; 18 found; start..end, strand, type, name):
    535..605     +  ncRNA          naRNA4 (fragment): Accession: RF02564 - Nucleoid-associated noncoding RNA 4 (CssrE)
    678..1955    -  CDS            ybhC: YBHC_ECOLI - Experimental evidence at protein level: Swiss-Prot protein existence level 1. Putative thioesterase. Does not bind pectin, and has no pectinesterase activity. From Escherichia coli (strain K12).
   2190..3377    -  CDS            tetA: TCR3_ECOLX - Experimental evidence at protein level: Swiss-Prot protein existence level 1. Resistance to tetracycline by an active tetracycline efflux. This is an energy-dependent process that decreases the accumulation of the antibiotic in whole cells. This protein functions as a metal- tetracycline/H(+) antiporter. From Escherichia coli. This protein is used as a marker in many commonly used cloning vectors, such as pBR322 and pACYC184.
   3425..3453    -  promoter       tet promoter: E. coli promoter for tetracycline efflux protein gene
   3469..3593    +  rep_origin     RSF ori (fragment): Plasmids containing the RSF 1030 origin of replication can be propagated in E. coli cells that contain additional plasmids with compatible origins.
   3595..3687    +  CDS            lacI (fragment): lac repressor; lacI; The lac repressor binds to the lac operator to inhibit transcription in E. coli. This inhibition can be relieved by adding lactose or isopropyl-β-D-thiogalactopyranoside (IPTG).
   3700..3721    +  protein_bind   CAP binding site: CAP binding activates transcription in the presence of cAMP. E. coli catabolite activator protein
   3736..3766    +  promoter       lac promoter: promoter for the E. coli lac operon
   3774..3790    +  protein_bind   lac operator: The lac repressor binds to the lac operator to inhibit transcription in E. coli. This inhibition can be relieved by adding lactose or isopropyl-β-D-thiogalactopyranoside (IPTG). lac repressor encoded by lacI
   3832..3850    +  promoter       SP6 promoter: promoter for bacteriophage SP6 RNA polymerase
   4012..4485    -  CDS            ybhB: YBHB_ECOLI - Experimental evidence at protein level: Swiss-Prot protein existence level 1. From Escherichia coli (strain K12).
   4547..5833    -  CDS            bioA: BIOA_ECOLI - Experimental evidence at protein level: Swiss-Prot protein existence level 1. Catalyzes the transfer of the alpha-amino group from S- adenosyl-L-methionine (SAM) to 7-keto-8-aminopelargonic acid (KAPA) to form 7,8-diaminopelargonic acid (DAPA). It is the only animotransferase known to utilize SAM as an amino donor (PubMed:1092681). Complements a bioU deletion in Synechocystis PCC 6803 (PubMed:32042199). From Escherichia coli (strain K12).
   5920..6057    +  CDS            bioB (fragment): BIOB_ECOLI - Experimental evidence at protein level: Swiss-Prot protein existence level 1. Catalyzes the conversion of dethiobiotin (DTB) to biotin by the insertion of a sulfur atom into dethiobiotin via a radical-based mechanism. From Escherichia coli (strain K12).
   6096..6142    +  misc_feature   bom (fragment): basis of mobility region from pBR322
   6328..6916    -  rep_origin     ori: high-copy-number ColE1/pMB1/pBR322/pUC origin of replication
   7087..7947    -  CDS            AmpR: β-lactamase; bla; confers resistance to ampicillin, carbenicillin, and related antibiotics
   7948..8052    -  promoter       AmpR promoter: bla
   8134..438     +  CDS            ybhJ (fragment) (across the origin): YBHJ_ECOLI - Protein inferred from homology: Swiss-Prot protein existence level 3. From Escherichia coli (strain K12).
>Addgene plasmid #28037 | pTGV-Tet SMR5970 | depositor full sequence | sequence record 13267 | Author sequence
GCCCTGGCGCGCCTAGGCCATATGGGCCCGGGCGAGCATATTGATCCGCTGCAAACTGAAATTGGCAGCA
TGGTCTATGCGGTGAAACCAGGCGATGGTTCTGCGCGTGAACAGGCGGCGAGCTGCCAGCGTGTGATTGG
CGGTCTGGCGAATATTGCCGAGGAGTACGCGACTAAACGCTATCGTTCTAACGTCATCAACTGGGGGATG
TTACCGCTGCAAATGGCGGAAGTACCAACCTTTGAAGTGGGGGATTACATTTACATCCCTGGCATTAAAG
CGGCGCTGGATAATCCGGGTACGACGTTTAAAGGTTATGTGATCCATGAAGATGCGCCGGTAACGGAAAT
TACGCTCTATATGGAAAGTCTGACTGCTGAAGAGCGCGAGATTATCAAGGCGGGTAGTTTGATTAACTTC
AATAAAAACCGTCAGATGTAAAAAGCGCCATGTGAATGTAGGTCGCATTCGGCACTTATTGTCGGATGCG
ATGCTTGCGCATCTTATCCGACCTACGAATCGCATCGAATCTGTAGGCCAGATAAGGCATTTTCGCAGCA
TCCGGCACTTATTGTCGGATGCGATGCTTGCGCATCTTATCCGACCTACAAATCGCATCGAACCGTAGGC
CGGATAAGGCGTTTACGCCGCATCCGGCAAATAGTTAATTGCTCTTACTTCTTCGCCTCTGCAACCACTT
TACTACCCACGCCGCGGTTATTGTATTCCCACATGCGGTTGTAGTTAGTGTCATTCAGATTGCGCTGTAT
TTCGTCGTTATCATCTACGCTGCCGGTATTACCCGCAAACGGACGATTAGAGATCACCGCATCGGCCCAC
GGTTTAGCCGTGTTAAAACCTTCGTTGATGGCGCTATCACGGATCACCACCTGACCGTTGGTATTGGCAT
CAACATCCAGCGAGCGGCCCAGTTGCGCCACACCATCACCGAAAGCATTGAAACGGCTGTTTACGGCGAG
GAAACCGTAGTAAATGTTGGACAGCGTAGCCGGTGCAAACACATACGCTTCTTGCTGAGTACGTGAGTTC
ACCACGCGGAATTCGGTGTTATCGAACACCACTGCGCCGCGACCAGAAACGATATCCACATCCCCTTCAA
TGTAGCTGTTGGTCACCAGCGTACGCGGCTGACGATTCGTTTCCAGACGGTTCTGCACACCGCTGTTGGT
GACAAAGAAGGTGTTCTGACGACCGAGAATGTTAACGTTGTTAATCTGTACCTGGTCACCATCAGTACGC
AGTGCCACCGCCGGATGGTTACCTGCATCTACGCTATCGCCCAGCGTGTTTTCGATGGTCAGATTTTGCA
GTTGCAGGCCATTGTTTTGTGACCAGAAGACCGCAGAGCAGAGAACACCGATACTGTCGCTGCGTTTGCT
CTGGCAGCTATCGTACATATACCACGCTGGTTTACCTGGCATATATTTGCCGCGCGGGTTGACGTCGTGA
CGCCAGTCGGCAGGGCTCATGCCACCATCAAGGGAAAGCCCAATCTTCACATCAATCGGTTTTTCACCTG
TACCGTACAGAGTAATTCCACCCGGAGCGGCAGGGACATATACCGTTCCCTGATACTCACCAGGCATCAC
GGCAATATACTGGCGCTTGTTGGTACGCTTGATAATTGCCGCATCTACCGCCGCCTGAATCGTGGTATGC
GTTACACCTTGAGTGCCCGCCGGGCCGACAACAAAGTCAGGTTGCGCAGGCAGGGTAATCGGGGAAGGAT
TCCACGCTGCAGCACCTGGTGTCAGGGATGCAAAATAGTGTTGAGCATCGAAATTCTGCGCTTCTTTTGC
CGACAGAATCGGGCGAGAAGAGGTACCAGGCGCGGTTTGATCAGAAGGACGTTGATCGGGCGGGGTTGAG
CTACAGGCGGTCAGCGTCACGCCAAAAGCCAATGCCAGCGCCAGACGGGAAACTGAAAATGTGTTCACAG
GTTGCTCCGGGCTATGAAATAGAAAAATGAATCCGTTGAAGGCATGCAAGCTTGATCCAGGACCCAACGC
TGCCCGAGATGCGCCGCGTGCGGCTGCTGGAGATGGCGGACGCGATGGATATGTTCTGCCAAGGGTTGGT
TTGCGCATTCACAGTTCTCCGCAAGAATTGATTGGCTCCAATTCTTGGAGTGGTGAATCCGTTAGCGAGG
TGCCGCCGGCTTCCATTCAGGTCGAGGTGGCCCGGCTCCATGCACCGCGACGCAACGCGGGGAGGCAGAC
AAGGTATAGGGCGGCGCCTACAATCCATGCCAACCCGTTCCATGTGCTCGCCGAGGCGGCATAAATCGCC
GTGACGATCAGCGGTCCAGTGATCGAAGTTAGGCTGGTAAGAGCCGCGAGCGATCCTTGAAGCTGTCCCT
GATGGTCGTCATCTACCTGCCTGGACAGCATGGCCTGCAACGCGGGCATCCCGATGCCGCCGGAAGCGAG
AAGAATCATAATGGGGAAGGCCATCCAGCCTCGCGTCGCGAACGCCAGCAAGACGTAGCCCAGCGCGTCG
GCCGCCATGCCGGCGATAATGGCCTGCTTCTCGCCGAAACGTTTGGTGGCGGGACCAGTGACGAAGGCTT
GAGCGAGGGCGTGCAAGATTCCGAATACCGCAAGCGACAGGCCGATCATCGTCGCGCTCCAGCGAAAGCG
GTCCTCGCCGAAAATGACCCAGAGCGCTGCCGGCACCTGTCCTACGAGTTGCATGATAAAGAAGACAGTC
ATAAGTGCGGCGACGATAGTCATGCCCCGCGCCCACCGGAAGGAGCTGACTGGGTTGAAGGCTCTCAAGG
GCATCGGTCGGCGCTCTCCCTTATGCGACTCCTGCATTAGGAAGCAGCCCAGTAGTAGGTTGAGGCCGTT
GAGCACCGCCGCCGCAAGGAATGGTGCATGTAAGGAGATGGCGCCCAACAGTCCCCCGGCCACGGGGCCT
GCCACCATACCCACGCCGAAACAAGCGCTCATGAGCCCGAAGTGGCGAGCCCGATCTTCCCCATCGGTGA
TGTCGGCGATATAGGCGCCAGCAACCGCACCTGTGGCGCCGGTGATGCCGGCCACGATGCGTCCGGCGTA
GAGAATCCACAGGACGGGTGTGGTCGCCATGATCGCGTAGTCGATAGTGGCTCCAAGTAGCGAAGCGAGC
AGGACTGGGCGGCGGCCAAAGCGGTCGGACAGTGCTCCGAGAACGGGTGCGCATAGAAATTGCATCAACG
CATATAGCGCTAGCAGCACGCCATAGTGACTGGCGATGCTGTCGGAATGGACGATATCCCGCAAGAGGCC
CGGCAGTACCGGCATAACCAAGCCTATGCCTACAGCATCCAGGGTGACGGTGCCGAGGATGACGATGAGC
GCATTGTTAGATTTCATACACGGTGCCTGACTGCGTTAGCAATTTAACTGTGATAAACTACCGCATTAAA
GCTAATCGATGATAAGCTGTCAAACATGAGAATTAATTCATGTTCTTTCCTGCGTTATCCCCTGATTCTG
TGGATAACCGTATTACCGCCTTTGAGTGAGCTGATACCGCTCGCCGCAGCCGAACGACCGAGCGCAGCGA
GTCAGTGAGCGAGGAAGCGGAAGAGCGCCCAATACGCAAACCGCCTCTCCCCGCGCGTTGGCCGATTCAT
TAATGCAGCTGGCACGACAGGTTTCCCGACTGGAAAGCGGGCAGTGAGCGCAACGCAATTAATGTGAGTT
AGCTCACTCATTAGGCACCCCAGGCTTTACACTTTATGCTTCCGGCTCGTATGTTGTGTGGAATTGTGAG
CGGATAACAATTTCACACAGGAAACAGCTATGACCATGATTACGCCAAGCTATTTAGGTGACACTATAGA
ATACTCAAGCTTGCATGCGTCTAGAGCTCGAGGTAGATCTGAAAGCTTGAATCGATGTACGTACTATACC
GGTGCGAAACGGGAAGGTAAAAAGACAAAAAGTTGTTTTTAATACCTTTAAGTGATACCAGATGGCATTG
CGCCATCTGGCAGAGTGATTAACTAAACATCGCAGTAATCGAGGCGCTTGCCAGAGAGTGGAAATGAACG
TTAAACCCGACCATCGCGCCGCTGGCACCTTCATCGACATCAATACGTTCTATATCCAGCGCGTGAACGG
TAAAAATGTAGCGATGAGTTTCGCCTTTCGGCGGTGCTGCGCCATCGTACCCGGTTTTACCAAAGTCGGT
ACGCGTCTGCAAAACGCCGTCTGGCATTGCTACCAGACCAGAGCCAAACCCTTGCGGTAATACGCGGGTA
TCAGCGGGTAAGTTAACAACTACCCAGTGCCACCAGCCGGAGCCGGTTGGCGCATCCGGGTCGTAGCAGG
TGACAACAAAACTTTTCGTTCCCGCAGGAACATCATCCCACGCCAGATGCGGTGAAATATTATCGCCATC
GTAACCCATGCCGTTAAAGACATGACGATGCGGCAATTTATCGCCATCGCGCAGATCGTTACTGATGAGT
TTCATGAACCCTCCTTTCTTGTTTGCAGAAAGTGTAGCCAGAAACCCTCACGCGGACTTCTCGTTATTGG
CAAAAAAATGTTTCATCCTGTACCGCGCGGTTAACCGCTGCGGTCAGACGCTGCAACTGTTGCGGGAGAA
TAATATAGGGCGGCATCAGGTAAATCAGTTTGCCAAAAGGCCGGATCCAGACACCCTGTTCGACAAAGAA
TTTTTGCAGCGCCGCCATATTCACCGGATGAGTGGTTTCGACCACGCCAATGGCCCCCAGTACGCGCACA
TCGGCAACCATTTCGGCATCACGGGCGGGGGCAAGTTGCTCGCGCAGCTGTACTTCAATATCCGCCACCT
GTTGCTGCCAGTCGCCAGATTCGAGAATCGCCAGGCTGGCGTTTGCTGCCGCGCAGGCCAGCGGATTGCC
CATAAAAGTTGGCCCATGCATAAAGCAACCGGCTTCACCGTTACTGATGGTTTCTGCAACCTCGCGCGTG
GTGAGTGTGGCGGAAAGGGTCATTGTGCCGCCGGTTAAGGCTTTACCGAGGCACAAAATGTCCGGCGCGA
TTTCTGCATGTTCACAGGCAAACAGTTTCCCGGTACGACCAAATCCAGTGGCGATCTCGTCGGCAATCAG
CAAGATACCTTCGCGATCGCATATTTTGCGGATTCGTTTTAACCATTCCGGATGGTACATGCGCATCCCG
CCTGCGCCCTGGACAATCGGCTCAATGATCACCGCCGCGATTTCATGACGATGCGCCGCCATCAGGCGGG
CAAAGCCCACCATATCGCGCTCATCCCATTCGCCATCCATGCGGCTTTGCGGGGCGGGAGCAAACAGGTT
TTCTGGCAGGTAGCCTTTCCACAGACTGTGCATTGAGTTATCCGGATCGCACACCGACATCGCGCCAAAG
GTATCGCCATGATAACCATTGCGGAAGGTCAGAAAACGCTGGCGCGCTTCGCCTTTGGCTTGCCAGTACT
GCAACGCCATTTTCATCGCCACTTCCACCGCTACGGAACCGGAGTCCGCGAGAAAAACGCACTCCAGCGG
TTGCGGCGTCATCGCCACCAGTTTGCGGCACAGCTCAATGGCTGGCGCATGGGTGATACCGCCAAACATC
ACATGCGACATGGCATCAATTTGCGACTTCATCGCCGCATTAAGCTGCGGGTGATTGTAGCCGTGGATCG
CCGCCCACCAGGACGACATACCGTCAACCAGGCGTCTGCCGTCAGACAAAATCAGCTCGCAACCTTCGGC
GCTCACCACCGGATAAACCGGCAGAGGGGAGGTCATGGATGTGTATGGGTGCCAGATATGGCGTTGGTCA
AAGGCAAGATCGTCCGTTGTCATAATCGACTTGTAAACCAAATTGAAAAGATTTAGGTTTACAAGTCTAC
ACCGAATTAACAACAAAAAACACGTTTTGGAGAAGCCCCATGGCTCACCGCCCACGCTGGACATTGTCGC
AAGTCACAGAATTATTTGAAAAACCGTTGCTGGATCTGCTGTTTGAAGCGCAGCAGGTGCATCGCCAGCA
TTTCGATCCTCGTCAGGTGCAGGTCAGCACGTTGCTGCATATGGCGCGCCTAGGCCAATTGGGCCCGGGC
ATATGGGTGTGAAATACCGCACAGATGCGTAAGGAGAAAATACCGCATCAGGCGCTCTTCCGCTTCCTCG
CTCACTGACTCGCTGCGCTCGGTCGTTCGGCTGCGGCGAGCGGTATCAGCTCACTCAAAGGCGGTAATAC
GGTTATCCACAGAATCAGGGGATAACGCAGGAAAGAACATGTGAGCAAAAGGCCAGCAAAAGGCCAGGAA
CCGTAAAAAGGCCGCGTTGCTGGCGTTTTTCCATAGGCTCCGCCCCCCTGACGAGCATCACAAAAATCGA
CGCTCAAGTCAGAGGTGGCGAAACCCGACAGGACTATAAAGATACCAGGCGTTTCCCCCTGGAAGCTCCC
TCGTGCGCTCTCCTGTTCCGACCCTGCCGCTTACCGGATACCTGTCCGCCTTTCTCCCTTCGGGAAGCGT
GGCGCTTTCTCATAGCTCACGCTGTAGGTATCTCAGTTCGGTGTAGGTCGTTCGCTCCAAGCTGGGCTGT
GTGCACGAACCCCCCGTTCAGCCCGACCGCTGCGCCTTATCCGGTAACTATCGTCTTGAGTCCAACCCGG
TAAGACACGACTTATCGCCACTGGCAGCAGCCACTGGTAACAGGATTAGCAGAGCGAGGTATGTAGGCGG
TGCTACAGAGTTCTTGAAGTGGTGGCCTAACTACGGCTACACTAGAAGGACAGTATTTGGTATCTGCGCT
CTGCTGAAGCCAGTTACCTTCGGAAAAAGAGTTGGTAGCTCTTGATCCGGCAAACAAACCACCGCTGGTA
GCGGTGGTTTTTTTGTTTGCAAGCAGCAGATTACGCGCAGAAAAAAAGGATCTCAAGAAGATCCTTTGAT
CTTTTCTACGGGGTCTGACGCTCAGTGGAACGAAAACTCACGTTAAGGGATTTTGGTCATGAGATTATCA
AAAAGGATCTTCACCTAGATCCTTTTAAATTAAAAATGAAGTTTTAAATCAATCTAAAGTATATATGAGT
AAACTTGGTCTGACAGTTACCAATGCTTAATCAGTGAGGCACCTATCTCAGCGATCTGTCTATTTCGTTC
ATCCATAGTTGCCTGACTCCCCGTCGTGTAGATAACTACGATACGGGAGGGCTTACCATCTGGCCCCAGT
GCTGCAATGATACCGCGAGACCCACGCTCACCGGCTCCAGATTTATCAGCAATAAACCAGCCAGCCGGAA
GGGCCGAGCGCAGAAGTGGTCCTGCAACTTTATCCGCCTCCATCCAGTCTATTAATTGTTGCCGGGAAGC
TAGAGTAAGTAGTTCGCCAGTTAATAGTTTGCGCAACGTTGTTGCCATTGCTGCAGGCATCGTGGTGTCA
CGCTCGTCGTTTGGTATGGCTTCATTCAGCTCCGGTTCCCAACGATCAAGGCGAGTTACATGATCCCCCA
TGTTGTGCAAAAAAGCGGTTAGCTCCTTCGGTCCTCCGATCGTTGTCAGAAGTAAGTTGGCCGCAGTGTT
ATCACTCATGGTTATGGCAGCACTGCATAATTCTCTTACTGTCATGCCATCCGTAAGATGCTTTTCTGTG
ACTGGTGAGTACTCAACCAAGTCATTCTGAGAATAGTGTATGCGGCGACCGAGTTGCTCTTGCCCGGCGT
CAACACGGGATAATACCGCGCCACATAGCAGAACTTTAAAAGTGCTCATCATTGGAAAACGTTCTTCGGG
GCGAAAACTCTCAAGGATCTTACCGCTGTTGAGATCCAGTTCGATGTAACCCACTCGTGCACCCAACTGA
TCTTCAGCATCTTTTACTTTCACCAGCGTTTCTGGGTGAGCAAAAACAGGAAGGCAAAATGCCGCAAAAA
AGGGAATAAGGGCGACACGGAAATGTTGAATACTCATACTCTTCCTTTTTCAATATTATTGAAGCATTTA
TCAGGGTTATTGTCTCATGAGCGGATACATATTTGAATGTATTTAGAAAAATAAACAAATAGGGGTTCCG
CGCACATTTCCCCGAAAAGTGCCACCTGACGTCTAAGAAACCATTATTATCATGACATTAACCTATAAAA
ATAGGCGTATCACGAG
