>Addgene plasmid #28037 | pTGV-Tet SMR5970 | addgene partial sequence | sequence record 34356 | 28037 with lac_promoter (5' CACTTTATGCTTCCGGCTCG 3')
CGGAACATTTCCACAGGAAACAGCTATGACCATGATTACGCCAAGCTATTTAGGTGACACTATAGAATAC
TCAAGCTTGCATGACAGGAGCTCTCCCGCCATTCAGAGAAGAAACCAATTGTCCATATTGCATCAGACAT
TGCCGTCACTGCGTCTTTTACTGGCTCTTCTCGCTAACCCAACCGGTAACCCCGCTTATTAAAAGCATTC
TGTAACAAAGCGGGACCAAAGCCATGACAAAAACGCGTAACAAAAGTGTCTATAATCACGGCAGAAAAGT
CCACATTGATTATTTGCACGGCGTCACACTTTGCTATGCCATAGCATTTTTATCCATAAGATTAGCGGAT
CCTACCTGACGCTTTTTATCGCAACTCTCTACTGTTTCTCCATACCCGTTTTAGGAGGTACTGAGCATGC
GTCTAGAGCTCGAGGTAGATCTGAAAGCTTGAATCGATGTACGTACTATACCGGTGCGAACGGGAAGGTA
AAAAGACAAAAAGTTGTTTTTAATACCTTTAAGTGATACCAGATGGCATTGCGCCATCTGGCAGAGTGAT
TAACTAAACATCGCAGTAATCGAGGCGCTTGCCAGAGAGTGGAAATGAACGTTAAACCCGACCATCGCGC
CGCTGGCACCTTCATCGACATCAATACGTTCTATATCCAGCGCGTGAACGGTAAAAATGTAGCGATGAGT
TTCGCCTTTCGGCGGTGCTGCGCCATCGTACCCGGTTTTACCAAAGTCGGTACGCGTCTGCAAAACGCCG
TCTGGCATTGCT
